>Addgene plasmid #86770 | pcsII-pb6-flag | addgene full sequence | sequence record 170560 | Addgene NGS Result
GACATTGATTATTGACTAGTTATTAATAGTAATCAATTACGGGGTCATTAGTTCATAGCCCATATATGGA
GTTCCGCGTTACATAACTTACGGTAAATGGCCCGCCTGGCTGACCGCCCAACGACCCCCGCCCATTGACG
TCAATAATGACGTATGTTCCCATAGTAACGCCAATAGGGACTTTCCATTGACGTCAATGGGTGGAGTATT
TACGGTAAACTGCCCACTTGGCAGTACATCAAGTGTATCATATGCCAAGTACGCCCCCTATTGACGTCAA
TGACGGTAAATGGCCCGCCTGGCATTATGCCCAGTACATGACCTTATGGGACTTTCCTACTTGGCAGTAC
ATCTACGTATTAGTCATCGCTATTACCATGGTGATGCGGTTTTGGCAGTACATCAATGGGCGTGGATAGC
GGTTTGACTCACGGGGATTTCCAAGTCTCCACCCCATTGACGTCAATGGGAGTTTGTTTTGGCACCAAAA
TCAACGGGACTTTCCAAAATGTCGTAACAACTCCGCCCCATTGACGCAAATGGGCGGTAGGCGTGTACGG
TGGGAGGTCTATATAAGCAGCGCGTTTTGCCTGTACTGGGTCTCTCTGGTTAGACCAGATCTGAGCCTGG
GAGCTCTCTGGCTAACTAGGGAACCCACTGCTTAAGCCTCAATAAAGCTTGCCTTGAGTGCTTCAAGTAG
TGTGTGCCCGTCTGTTGTGTGACTCTGGTAACTAGAGATCCCTCAGACCCTTTTAGTCAGTGTGGAAAAT
CTCTAGCAGTGGCGCCCGAACAGGGACTTGAAAGCGAAAGGGAAACCAGAGGAGCTCTCTCGACGCAGGA
CTCGGCTTGCTGAAGCGCGCACGGCAAGAGGCGAGGGGCGGCGACTGGTGAGTACGCCAAAAATTTTGAC
TAGCGGAGGCTAGAAGGAGAGAGATGGGTGCGAGAGCGTCAGTATTAAGCGGGGGAGAATTAGATCGCGA
TGGGAAAAAATTCGGTTAAGGCCAGGGGGAAAGAAAAAATATAAATTAAAACATATAGTATGGGCAAGCA
GGGAGCTAGAACGATTCGCAGTTAATCCTGGCCTGTTAGAAACATCAGAAGGCTGTAGACAAATACTGGG
ACAGCTACAACCATCCCTTCAGACAGGATCAGAAGAACTTAGATCATTATATAATACAGTAGCAACCCTC
TATTGTGTGCATCAAAGGATAGAGATAAAAGACACCAAGGAAGCTTTAGACAAGATAGAGGAAGAGCAAA
ACAAAAGTAAGACCACCGCACAGCAAGGGCCGCTGATCTTCAGACCTGGAGGAGGAGATATGAGGGACAA
TTGGAGAAGTGAATTATATAAATATAAAGTAGTAAAAATTGAACCATTAGGAGTAGCACCCACCAAGGCA
AAGAGAAGAGTGGTGCAGAGAGAAAAAAGAGCAGTGGGAATAGGAGCTTTGTTCCTTGGGTTCTTGGGAG
CAGCAGGAAGCACTATGGGCGCAGCGTCAATGACGCTGACGGTACAGGCCAGACAATTATTGTCTGGTAT
AGTGCAGCAGCAGAACAATTTGCTGAGGGCTATTGAGGCGCAACAGCATCTGTTGCAACTCACAGTCTGG
GGCATCAAGCAGCTCCAGGCAAGAATCCTGGCTGTGGAAAGATACCTAAAGGATCAACAGCTCCTGGGGA
TTTGGGGTTGCTCTGGAAAACTCATTTGCACCACTGCTGTGCCTTGGAATGCTAGTTGGAGTAATAAATC
TCTGGAACAGATTTGGAATCACACGACCTGGATGGAGTGGGACAGAGAAATTAACAATTACACAAGCTTA
ATACACTCCTTAATTGAAGAATCGCAAAACCAGCAAGAAAAGAATGAACAAGAATTATTGGAATTAGATA
AATGGGCAAGTTTGTGGAATTGGTTTAACATAACAAATTGGCTGTGGTATATAAAATTATTCATAATGAT
AGTAGGAGGCTTGGTAGGTTTAAGAATAGTTTTTGCTGTACTTTCTATAGTGAATAGAGTTAGGCAGGGA
TATTCACCATTATCGTTTCAGACCCACCTCCCAACCCCGAGGGGACCCGACAGGCCCGAAGGAATAGAAG
AAGAAGGTGGAGAGAGAGACAGAGACAGATCCATTCGATTAGTGAACGGATCTACAAATGGCAGTATTCA
TCCACAATTTTAAAAGAAAAGGGGGGATTGGGGGGTACAGTGCAGGGGAAAGAATAGTAGACATAATAGC
AACAGACATACAAACTAAAGAATTACAAAAACAAATTACAAAAATTCAAAATTTTCGGGTTTATTACAGG
GACAGCAGAAATTCACTTTGAATTAATTCAAGCTTCGTGAGGCTCCGGTGCCCGTCAGTGGGCAGAGCGC
ACATCGCCCACAGTCCCCGAGAAGTTGGGGGGAGGGGTCGGCAATTGAACCGGTGCCTAGAGAAGGTGGC
GCGGGGTAAACTGGGAAAGTGATGTCGTGTACTGGCTCCGCCTTTTTCCCGAGGGTGGGGGAGAACCGTA
TATAAGTGCAGTAGTCGCCGTGAACGTTCTTTTTCGCAACGGGTTTGCCGCCAGAACACAGGTAAGTGCC
GTGTGTGGTTCCCGCGGGCCTGGCCTCTTTACGGGTTATGGCCCTTGCGTGCCTTGAATTACTTCCACCT
GGCTCCAGTACGTGATTCTTGATCCCGAGCTGGAGCCAGGGGCGGGCCTTGCGCTTTAGGAGCCCCTTCG
CCTCGTGCTTGAGTTGAGGCCTGGCCTGGGCGCTGGGGCCGCCGCGTGCGAATCTGGTGGCACCTTCGCG
CCTGTCTCGCTGCTTTCGATAAGTCTCTAGCCATTTAAAATTTTTGATGACCTGCTGCGACGCTTTTTTT
CTGGCAAGATAGTCTTGTAAATGCGGGCCAGGATCTGCACACTGGTATTTCGGTTTTTGGGGCCGCGGGC
GGCGACGGGGCCCGTGCGTCCCAGCGCACATGTTCGGCGAGGCGGGGCCTGCGAGCGCGGCCACCGAGAA
TCGGACGGGGGTAGTCTCAAGCTGGCCGGCCTGCTCTGGTGCCTGGCCTCGCGCCGCCGTGTATCGCCCC
GCCCTGGGCGGCAAGGCTGGCCCGGTCGGCACCAGTTGCGTGAGCGGAAAGATGGCCGCTTCCCGGCCCT
GCTCCAGGGGGCTCAAAATGGAGGACGCGGCGCTCGGGAGAGCGGGCGGGTGAGTCACCCACACAAAGGA
AAGGGGCCTTTCCGTCCTCAGCCGTCGCTTCATGTGACTCCACGGAGTACCGGGCGCCGTCCAGGCACCT
CGATTAGTTCTGGAGCTTTTGGAGTACGTCGTCTTTAGGTTGGGGGGAGGGGTTTTATGCGATGGAGTTT
CCCCACACTGAGTGGGTGGAGACTGAAGTTAGGCCAGCTTGGCACTTGATGTAATTCTCCTTGGAATTTG
CCCTTTTTGAGTTTGGATCTTGGTTCATTCTCAAGCCTCAGACAGTGGTTCAAAGTTTTTTTCTTCCATT
TCAGGTGTCGTGAACACGCTACCGGTCTCGACC
[717 nt withheld, positions 3534-4250]
GACTACAAGGACGACGATGACAAGGCGGCCGCGGATCCTCTAGAGTTAACATCGAGGGATCAAGCTTATC
GATAATCAACCTCTGGATTACAAAATTTGTGAAAGATTGACTGGTATTCTTAACTATGTTGCTCCTTTTA
CGCTATGTGGATACGCTGCTTTAATGCCTTTGTATCATGCTATTGCTTCCCGTATGGCTTTCATTTTCTC
CTCCTTGTATAAATCCTGGTTGCTGTCTCTTTATGAGGAGTTGTGGCCCGTTGTCAGGCAACGTGGCGTG
GTGTGCACTGTGTTTGCTGACGCAACCCCCACTGGTTGGGGCATTGCCACCACCTGTCAGCTCCTTTCCG
GGACTTTCGCTTTCCCCCTCCCTATTGCCACGGCGGAACTCATCGCCGCCTGCCTTGCCCGCTGCTGGAC
AGGGGCTCGGCTGTTGGGCACTGACAATTCCGTGGTGTTGTCGGGGAAGCTGACGTCCTTTCCATGGCTG
CTCGCCTGTGTTGCCACCTGGATTCTGCGCGGGACGTCCTTCTGCTACGTCCCTTCGGCCCTCAATCCAG
CGGACCTTCCTTCCCGCGGCCTGCTGCCGGCTCTGCGGCCTCTTCCGCGTCTTCGCCTTCGCCCTCAGAC
GAGTCGGATCTCCCTTTGGGCCGCCTCCCCGCATCGATACCGTCGAGACCTAGAAAAACATGGAGCAATC
ACAAGTAGCAATACAGCAGCTACCAATGCTGATTGTGCCTGGCTAGAAGCACAAGAGGAGGAGGAGGTGG
GTTTTCCAGTCACACCTCAGGTACCTTTAAGACCAATGACTTACAAGGCAGCTGTAGATCTTAGCCACTT
TTTAAAAGAAAAGGGGGGACTGGAAGGGCTAATTCACTCCCAACGAAGACAAGATATCCTTGATCTGTGG
ATCTACCACACACAAGGCTACTTCCCTGATTGGCAGAACTACACACCAGGGCCAGGGATCAGATATCCAC
TGACCTTTGGATGGTGCTACAAGCTAGTACCAGTTGAGCAAGAGAAGGTAGAAGAAGCCAATGAAGGAGA
GAACACCCGCTTGTTACACCCTGTGAGCCTGCATGGGATGGATGACCCGGAGAGAGAAGTATTAGAGTGG
AGGTTTGACAGCCGCCTAGCATTTCATCACATGGCCCGAGAGCTGCATCCGGACTGTACTGGGTCTCTCT
GGTTAGACCAGATCTGAGCCTGGGAGCTCTCTGGCTAACTAGGGAACCCACTGCTTAAGCCTCAATAAAG
CTTGCCTTGAGTGCTTCAAGTAGTGTGTGCCCGTCTGTTGTGTGACTCTGGTAACTAGAGATCCCTCAGA
CCCTTTTAGTCAGTGTGGAAAATCTCTAGCAGGGCCCGTTTAAACCCGCTGATCAGCCTCGACTGTGCCT
TCTAGTTGCCAGCCATCTGTTGTTTGCCCCTCCCCCGTGCCTTCCTTGACCCTGGAAGGTGCCACTCCCA
CTGTCCTTTCCTAATAAAATGAGGAAATTGCATCGCATTGTCTGAGTAGGTGTCATTCTATTCTGGGGGG
TGGGGTGGGGCAGGACAGCAAGGGGGAGGATTGGGAAGACAATAGCAGGCATGCTGGGGATGCGGTGGGC
TCTATGGCTTCTGAGGCGGAAAGAACCAGCTGGGGCTCTAGGGGGTATCCCC
[124 nt withheld, positions 5913-6036]
C
[91 nt withheld, positions 6038-6128]
A
[49 nt withheld, positions 6130-6178]
CCTTTGACGTTGGAGTCCACGTTCTTT
[37 nt withheld, positions 6206-6242]
ACCCTATCTCGGTCTATTCTTTTGATTTATAAGGGATTTTGCCGATTTCGGCCTATTGGTTAAAAAATGA
GCTGATTTAACAAAAATTTAACGCGAATTAATTCTGTGGAATGTGTGTCAGTTAGGGTGTGGAAAGTCCC
CAGGCTCCCCAGCAGGCAGAAGTATGCAAAGCATGCATCTCAATTAGTCAGCAACCAGGTGTGGAAAGTC
CCCAGGCTCCCCAGCAGGCAGAAGTATGCAAAGCATGCATCTCAATTAGTCAGCAACCATAGTCCCGCCC
CTAACTCCGCCCATCCCGCCCCTAACTCCGCCCAGTTCCGCCCATTCTCCGCCCCATGGCTGACTAATTT
TTTTTATTTATGCAGAGGCCGAGGCCGCCTCTGCCTCTGAGCTATTCCAGAAGTAGTGAGGAGGCTTTTT
TGGAGGCCTAGGCTTTTGCAAAAAGCTCCCGGGAGCTTGTATATCCATTTTCGGATCTGATCAGCACGTG
TTGACAATTAATCATCGGCATAGTATATCGGCATAGTATAATACGACAAGGTGAGGAACTAAACCATGGC
CAAGTTGACCAGTGCCGTTCCGGTGCTCACCGCGCGCGACGTCGCCGGAGCGGTCGAGTTCTGGACCGAC
CGGCTCGGGTTCTCCCGGGACTTCGTGGAGGACGACTTCGCCGGTGTGGTCCGGGACGACGTGACCCTGT
TCATCAGCGCGGTCCAGGACCAGGTGGTGCCGGACAACACCCTGGCCTGGGTGTGGGTGCGCGGCCTGGA
CGAGCTGTACGCCGAGTGGTCGGAGGTCGTGTCCACGAACTTCCGGGACGCCTCCGGGCCGGCCATGACC
GAGATCGGCGAGCAGCCGTGGGGGCGGGAGTTCGCCCTGCGCGACCCGGCCGGCAACTGCGTGCACTTCG
TGGCCGAGGAGCAGGACTGACACGTGCTACGAGATTTCGATTCCACCGCCGCCTTCTATGAAAGGTTGGG
CTTCGGAATCGTTTTCCGGGACGCCGGCTGGATGATCCTCCAGCGCGGGGATCTCATGCTGGAGTTCTTC
GCCCACCCCAACTTGTTTATTGCAGCTTATAATGGTTACAAATAAAGCAATAGCATCACAAATTTCACAA
ATAAAGCATTTTTTTCACTGCATTCTAGTTGTGGTTTGTCCAAACTCATCAATGTATCTTATCATGTCTG
TATACCGTCGACCTCTAGCTAGAGCTTGGCGTAATCATGGTCATAGCTGTTTCCTGTGTGAAATTGTTAT
CCGCTCACAATTCCACACAACATACGAGCCGGAAGCATAAAGTGTAAAGCCTGGGGTGCCTAATGAGTGA
GCTAACTCACATTAATTGCGTTGCGCTCACTGCCCGCTTTCCAGTCGGGAAACCTGTCGTGCCAGCTGCA
TTAATGAATCGGCCAACGCGCGGGGAGAGGCGGTTTGCGTATTGGGCGCTCTTCCGCTTCCTCGCTCACT
GACTCGCTGCGCTCGGTCGTTCGGCTGCGGCGAGCGGTATCAGCTCACTCAAAGGCGGTAATACGGTTAT
CCACAGAATCAGGGGATAACGCAGGAAAGAACATGTGAGCAAAAGGCCAGCAAAAGGCCAGGAACCGTAA
AAAGGCCGCGTTGCTGGCGTTTTTCCATAGGCTCCGCCCCCCTGACGAGCATCACAAAAATCGACGCTCA
AGTCAGAGGTGGCGAAACCCGACAGGACTATAAAGATACCAGGCGTTTCCCCCTGGAAGCTCCCTCGTGC
GCTCTCCTGTTCCGACCCTGCCGCTTACCGGATACCTGTCCGCCTTTCTCCCTTCGGGAAGCGTGGCGCT
TTCTCATAGCTCACGCTGTAGGTATCTCAGTTCGGTGTAGGTCGTTCGCTCCAAGCTGGGCTGTGTGCAC
GAACCCCCCGTTCAGCCCGACCGCTGCGCCTTATCCGGTAACTATCGTCTTGAGTCCAACCCGGTAAGAC
ACGACTTATCGCCACTGGCAGCAGCCACTGGTAACAGGATTAGCAGAGCGAGGTATGTAGGCGGTGCTAC
AGAGTTCTTGAAGTGGTGGCCTAACTACGGCTACACTAGAAGAACAGTATTTGGTATCTGCGCTCTGCTG
AAGCCAGTTACCTTCGGAAAAAGAGTTGGTAGCTCTTGATCCGGCAAACAAACCACCGCTGGTAGCGGTG
GTTTTTTTGTTTGCAAGCAGCAGATTACGCGCAGAAAAAAAGGATCTCAAGAAGATCCTTTGATCTTTTC
TACGGGGTCTGACGCTCAGTGGAACGAAAACTCACGTTAAGGGATTTTGGTCATGAGATTATCAAAAAGG
ATCTTCACCTAGATCCTTTTAAATTAAAAATGAAGTTTTAAATCAATCTAAAGTATATATGAGTAAACTT
GGTCTGACAGTTACCAATGCTTAATCAGTGAGGCACCTATCTCAGCGATCTGTCTATTTCGTTCATCCAT
AGTTGCCTGACTCCCCGTCGTGTAGATAACTACGATACGGGAGGGCTTACCATCTGGCCCCAGTGCTGCA
ATGATACCGCGAGACCCACGCTCACCGGCTCCAGATTTATCAGCAATAAACCAGCCAGCCGGAAGGGCCG
AGCGCAGAAGTGGTCCTGCAACTTTATCCGCCTCCATCCAGTCTATTAATTGTTGCCGGGAAGCTAGAGT
AAGTAGTTCGCCAGTTAATAGTTTGCGCAACGTTGTTGCCATTGCTACAGGCATCGTGGTGTCACGCTCG
TCGTTTGGTATGGCTTCATTCAGCTCCGGTTCCCAACGATCAAGGCGAGTTACATGATCCCCCATGTTGT
GCAAAAAAGCGGTTAGCTCCTTCGGTCCTCCGATCGTTGTCAGAAGTAAGTTGGCCGCAGTGTTATCACT
CATGGTTATGGCAGCACTGCATAATTCTCTTACTGTCATGCCATCCGTAAGATGCTTTTCTGTGACTGGT
GAGTACTCAACCAAGTCATTCTGAGAATAGTGTATGCGGCGACCGAGTTGCTCTTGCCCGGCGTCAATAC
GGGATAATACCGCGCCACATAGCAGAACTTTAAAAGTGCTCATCATTGGAAAACGTTCTTCGGGGCGAAA
ACTCTCAAGGATCTTACCGCTGTTGAGATCCAGTTCGATGTAACCCACTCGTGCACCCAACTGATCTTCA
GCATCTTTTACTTTCACCAGCGTTTCTGGGTGAGCAAAAACAGGAAGGCAAAATGCCGCAAAAAAGGGAA
TAAGGGCGACACGGAAATGTTGAATACTCATACTCTTCCTTTTTCAATATTATTGAAGCATTTATCAGGG
TTATTGTCTCATGAGCGGATACATATTTGAATGTATTTAGAAAAATAAACAAATAGGGGTTCCGCGCACA
TTTCCCCGAAAAGTGCCACCTGACGTCGACGGATCGGGAGATCTCCCGATCCCCTATGGTGCACTCTCAG
TACAATCTGCTCTGATGCCGCATAGTTAAGCCAGTATCTGCTCCCTGCTTGTGTGTTGGAGGTCGCTGAG
TAGTGCGCGAGCAAAATTTAAGCTACAACAAGGCAAGGCTTGACCGACAATTGCATGAAGAATCTGCTTA
GGGTTAGGCGTTTTGCGCTGCTTCGCGATGTACGGGCCAGATATACGCGTT
Features (pLannotate 1.2.2; 30 found; start..end, strand, type, name):
      1..380     +  enhancer       CMV enhancer: human cytomegalovirus immediate early enhancer
    381..580     +  promoter       CMV promoter: human cytomegalovirus (CMV) immediate early promoter
    598..778     +  LTR            5' LTR (truncated): truncated 5' long terminal repeat (LTR) from HIV-1
    825..950     +  misc_feature   HIV-1 Ψ: packaging signal of human immunodeficiency virus type 1
    934..1272    +  CDS            HIV-1 gag (fragment): gag protein from human immunodeficiency virus 1; gag
   1442..1675    +  misc_feature   RRE: The Rev response element (RRE) of HIV-1 allows for Rev-dependent mRNA export from the nucleus to the cytoplasm.
   2052..2152    +  CDS            Rev (fragment): human immunodeficiency virus 1 (HIV-1) Rev protein; rev; enhances nuclear export of unspliced and incompletely spliced viral mRNAs
   2178..2295    +  misc_feature   cPPT/CTS: central polypurine tract and central termination sequence of HIV-1
   2351..3513    +  promoter       EF-1α promoter: strong constitutive promoter for human elongation factor EF-1α
   3534..4250    +  CDS            PSMB6 (sequence withheld): PSB6_HUMAN - Also known as LMPY, Y. Experimental evidence at protein level: Swiss-Prot protein existence level 1. Component of the 20S core proteasome complex involved in the proteolytic degradation of most intracellular proteins. This complex plays numerous essential roles within the cell by associating with different regulatory particles. Associated with two 19S regulatory particles, forms the 26S proteasome and thus participates in the ATP- dependent degradation of ubiquitinated proteins. The 26S proteasome plays a key role in the maintenance of protein homeostasis by removing misfolded or
   4254..4274    +  CDS            FLAG (fragment): FLAG® epitope tag, followed by an enterokinase cleavage site
   4324..4912    +  misc_feature   WPRE: woodchuck hepatitis virus posttranscriptional regulatory element
   4837..5424    +  CDS            nef: NEF_HV112 - Experimental evidence at protein level: Swiss-Prot protein existence level 1. Extracellular Nef protein targets CD4(+) T-lymphocytes for apoptosis by interacting with CXCR4 surface receptors. From Human immunodeficiency virus type 1 group M subtype B (isolate PCV12) (HIV-1).
   5431..5611    +  LTR            5' LTR (truncated): truncated 5' long terminal repeat (LTR) from HIV-1
   5643..5867    +  polyA_signal   bGH poly(A) signal: bovine growth hormone polyadenylation signal
   5871..5892    +  promoter       SV40 promoter (fragment): SV40 enhancer and early promoter
   5913..6341    +  rep_origin     f1 ori (sequence partly withheld): f1 bacteriophage origin of replication; arrow indicates direction of (+) strand synthesis
   6355..6684    +  promoter       SV40 promoter: SV40 enhancer and early promoter
   6732..6779    +  promoter       EM7 promoter: synthetic bacterial promoter&nbsp
   6798..7172    +  CDS            BleoR: antibiotic-binding protein; Sh ble from Streptoalloteichus hindustanus; confers resistance to bleomycin, phleomycin, and Zeocin™
   7182..7307    +  CDS            ble (fragment): BLE_KLEPN - Experimental evidence at protein level: Swiss-Prot protein existence level 1. Binding protein with a strong affinity to the bleomycin family of antibiotics. Binds to CL990; an antimitotic-antibiotic compound. From Klebsiella pneumoniae.
   7302..7423    +  polyA_signal   SV40 poly(A) signal: SV40 polyadenylation signal
   7496..7512    -  protein_bind   lac operator: The lac repressor binds to the lac operator to inhibit transcription in E. coli. This inhibition can be relieved by adding lactose or isopropyl-β-D-thiogalactopyranoside (IPTG). lac repressor encoded by lacI
   7520..7550    -  promoter       lac promoter: promoter for the E. coli lac operon
   7565..7586    -  protein_bind   CAP binding site: CAP binding activates transcription in the presence of cAMP. E. coli catabolite activator protein
   7599..7691    -  CDS            lacI (fragment): lac repressor; lacI; The lac repressor binds to the lac operator to inhibit transcription in E. coli. This inhibition can be relieved by adding lactose or isopropyl-β-D-thiogalactopyranoside (IPTG).
   7874..8462    -  rep_origin     ori: high-copy-number ColE1/pMB1/pBR322/pUC origin of replication
   8633..9493    -  CDS            AmpR: β-lactamase; bla; confers resistance to ampicillin, carbenicillin, and related antibiotics
   9494..9598    -  promoter       AmpR promoter: bla
   9657..9709    -  misc_feature   bom (fragment): basis of mobility region from pBR322
