[The description below was written by a language model from this plasmid's Addgene catalogue record and pLannotate feature annotations shown in this document.]
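Description:
pcsII-pb6-flag is an HIV-1-based lentiviral transfer plasmid, built on the pCSII-EF2-MCS backbone, for expressing human proteasome beta subunit 6 (PSMB6) with a C-terminal FLAG tag in mammalian cells. It is propagated in E. coli through a high-copy ColE1/pUC-type origin with ampicillin selection (AmpR); an f1 origin is also present. Outside the viral region, the sequenced 9.9 kb plasmid carries an SV40 promoter/EM7 promoter–BleoR cassette with an SV40 poly(A) signal. This could in principle give bleomycin/Zeocin-family resistance in transfected mammalian cells or bacteria, but it would not be packaged into virus.

The viral genome is transcribed from a CMV enhancer/promoter fused to a truncated 5' LTR, an arrangement typical of Tat-independent vector designs. Downstream lie the Ψ packaging signal with a gag fragment, the Rev response element for Rev-dependent nuclear export, and the cPPT/CTS, which is generally included to aid transduction. Although the catalogue entry lists the promoter as unknown, the feature table places an EF-1α promoter immediately upstream of the PSMB6 coding sequence, consistent with the backbone name. The FLAG epitope follows PSMB6 directly. A WPRE then enhances transcript expression, followed by a nef-derived region, a truncated 3' LTR and a bGH poly(A) signal.

No selectable marker or fluorescent reporter is annotated between the LTRs, so transduced cells would be identified through the FLAG tag. The construct suits transient transfection or stable lentiviral delivery of tagged PSMB6, for example for detecting or immunoprecipitating the subunit. The associated publication concerns mTORC1, protein synthesis and immunoproteasome formation.
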