Addgene plasmid #86770: pcsII-pb6-flag
Purpose: C-terminal flag-tagged protein expression in mammalian cells, lentiviral vector
Depositing lab: Do-Hyung Kim. Depositing organization: University of Minnesota. Publication: mTORC1 Coordinates Protein Synthesis and Immunoproteasome Formation via PRAS40 to Prevent Accumulation of Protein Stress. Yun YS, Kim KH, Tschida B, Sachs Z, Noble-Orcutt KE, Moriarity BS, Ai T, Ding R, Williams J, Chen L, Largaespada D, Kim DH. Mol Cell. 2016 Feb 18;61(4):625-39. doi: 10.1016/j.molcel.2016.01.013. Epub 2016 Feb 11. PubMed 26876939.
Backbone
  Vector backbone: pCSII-EF2-MCS
  Vector type: Mammalian Expression, Lentiviral
Growth in bacteria
  Bacterial resistance: Ampicillin, 100 μg/mL
  Growth temperature: 37°C
  Growth strain: NEB Stable
  Copy number: Unknown
Gene/Insert
  Gene/Insert name: proteasome beta subunit 6
  Species: H. sapiens (human)
  Insert size (bp): 720
  Entrez Gene: PSMB6 (a.k.a. DELTA, LMPY)
  Promoter: unknown
  Tag / fusion protein: flag (C terminal on insert)
  Cloning method: Unknown
  Sequencing primers: 5′ unknown
Terms and licenses: Academic/Nonprofit Terms; Industry Terms: Not Available to Industry
How to cite: pcsII-pb6-flag was a gift from Do-Hyung Kim (Addgene plasmid # 86770 ; http://n2t.net/addgene:86770 ; RRID:Addgene_86770)
