>Addgene plasmid #86770 | pcsII-pb6-flag | depositor partial sequence | sequence record 169113 | insert
[717 nt withheld, positions 1-717]
TGA
